>Addgene plasmid #40840 | pAS-5 (mm18-21) | addgene partial sequence | sequence record 70328 | EGFP-C 5'-CATGGTCCTGCTGGAGTTCGTG-3'
ACGAGCTGTACAAGTAAAGCGGCCGCGACTCTAGATGATTACAACCTACTACCTCATCTAGATCATAATC
AGCCATACCACATTTGTAGAGGTTTTACTTGCTTTAAAAAACCTCCCACACCTCCCCCTGAACCTGAAAC
ATAAAATGAATGCAATTGTTGTTGTTAACTTGTTTATTGCAGCTTATAATGGTTACAAGGGTGGGCGCGC
CGACCCAGCTTTCTTGTACAAAGTTGGCATTATAAGAAAGCATTGCTTATCAATTTGTTGCAACGAACAG
GTCACTATCAGTCAAAATAAAATCATTATTTGCCATCCAGCTGATATCCCCTATAGTGAGTCGTATTACA
TGGTCATAGCTGTTTCCTGGCAGCTCTGGCCCGTGTCTCAAAATCTCTGATGTTACATTGCACAAGATAA
AAATATATCATCATGAACAATAAAACTGTCTGCTTACATAAACAGTAATACAAGGGGTGTTATGAGCCAT
ATTCAACGGGAAACGTCGAGGCCGCGATTAAATTCCAACATGGATGCTGATTTATATGGGTATAAATGGG
CTCGCGATAATGTCGGGCAATCAGGTGCGACAATCTATCGCTTGTATGGGAAGCCCGATGCGCCAGAGTT
GTTTCTGAAACATGGCAAAGGTAGCGTTGCCAATGATGTTACAGATGAGATGGTCAGACTAAACTGGCTG
ACGGAATTTATGCCTCTTCCGACCATCAAGCATTTTATCCGTACTCCTGATGATGCATGGTTACTCACCA
CTGCGATCCCCGGAAAAACAGCATTCCAGGTATTAGAAGAATATCCTGATTC
