[The description below was written by a language model from this plasmid's Addgene catalogue record.]
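Description:
pAS-5 (mm18-21) is a small (about 3.5 kb) Gateway entry-type plasmid built on pENTR/D-EGFP, a lab-made derivative of pENTR/D-TOPO into which the EGFP coding region and its downstream multiple cloning site from pEGFP-N1 were inserted by directional TOPO cloning. It is maintained as a high-copy plasmid in E. coli under kanamycin selection. The catalogue classifies it as an insect expression vector and miRNA reporter. It lists Actin5C as the promoter and Gateway as the cloning method. No feature table is available to confirm whether the Actin5C promoter is physically present in this entry-sized backbone or is supplied only after recombination into a destination vector, so that point remains unresolved.

The payload is a single target site for the Drosophila melanogaster microRNA let-7, cloned as an annealed oligonucleotide pair into the XbaI site in the 3′ untranslated region downstream of EGFP. The "mm18-21" designation indicates a site that pairs with let-7 except for mismatches at positions 18 to 21, i.e. at the 3′ end of the small RNA, leaving seed and central pairing intact. The resulting transcript is therefore an EGFP mRNA carrying a defined, partially complementary let-7 site.

The construct belongs to a series of target RNAs with graded complementarity. These were used to determine how much pairing between a small silencing RNA and its target is needed to trigger target-directed tailing and trimming (degradation) of the small RNA in in vitro assays. In this context the plasmid mainly provides the sequence from which the target RNA is derived, with EGFP providing the reporter context.
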