Addgene plasmid #40840: pAS-5 (mm18-21)
Purpose: Target RNAs used to determine complementarity requirements for in vitro tailing and degradation
Depositing lab: Phillip Zamore. Depositing organization: University of Massachusetts, Worcester. Publication: Target RNA-directed trimming and tailing of small silencing RNAs. Ameres SL, Horwich MD, Hung JH, Xu J, Ghildiyal M, Weng Z, Zamore PD. Science. 2010 Jun 18;328(5985):1534-9. 10.1126/science.1187058 PubMed 20558712.
Backbone
  Vector backbone: pENTR/D-EGFP
  Backbone manufacturer: Zamore lab
  Total vector size (bp): 3549
  Modifications to backbone: A DNA fragment encoding EGFP together with the downstream multiple cloning site was amplified from pEGFP-N1 (Clontech, Mountain View, CA, USA) and inserted into pENTR/D-TOPO (Invitrogen, Carlsbad, CA, USA) using the pENTR Directional TOPO Cloning Kit (Invitrogen) to generate pENTR/D-EGFP.
  Vector type: Insect Expression ; miRNA reporter
Growth in bacteria
  Bacterial resistance: Kanamycin, 50 μg/mL
  Growth temperature: 37°C
  Growth strain: DH5alpha
  Copy number: High Copy
Gene/Insert
  Gene/Insert name: let-7–mm18-21
  Species: D. melanogaster (fly)
  Promoter: Actin5C
  Tag / fusion protein: EGFP (N terminal on insert)
  Cloning method: Gateway Cloning
  Sequencing primers: 5′ EGFP-C
Terms and licenses: Academic/Nonprofit Terms; Industry Terms: Not Available to Industry
Depositor comments: The let-7–mm18-21 complimentary sequence was inserted in the XbaI site in the 3'UTR of EGFP using the following oligos: s: CTAGATGATTACAACCTACTACCTCAT as: CTAGATGAGGTAGTAGGTTGTAATCAT
How to cite: pAS-5 (mm18-21) was a gift from Phillip Zamore (Addgene plasmid # 40840 ; http://n2t.net/addgene:40840 ; RRID:Addgene_40840)
